Addgene plasmid #158632: pEN_TT 3xFLAG-MAVS-Gln93,Ala271
Purpose: Gateway entry vector for an inducible 3xFLAG-tagged MAVS mutant
Depositing lab: Kevin Janes. Depositing organization: University of Virginia. Publication: Modeling the complete kinetics of coxsackievirus B3 reveals human determinants of host-cell feedback. Lopacinski AB, Sweatt AJ, Smolko CM, Gray-Gaillard E, Borgman CA, Shah M, Janes KA. Cell Syst. 2021 Apr 21;12(4):304-323.e13. doi: 10.1016/j.cels.2021.02.004. Epub 2021 Mar 18. PubMed 33740397.
Backbone
  Vector backbone: pEN_TTmiR2c_3xFLAG
  Backbone manufacturer: Addgene #83274
  Vector type: Gateway entry vector
Growth in bacteria
  Bacterial resistance: Gentamicin, 10 μg/mL
  Growth temperature: 37°C
  Growth strain: DH5alpha
  Copy number: Unknown
Gene/Insert
  Gene/Insert name: MAVS (alt names: IPS-1; VISA)
  Species: H. sapiens (human)
  Mutation: E93Q/Q271A
  Entrez Gene: MAVS (a.k.a. CARDIF, IPS-1, IPS1, VISA)
  Tag / fusion protein: 3XFLAG (N terminal on insert)
  Cloning method: Restriction Enzyme; 5′ cloning site SpeI (not destroyed); 3′ cloning site MfeI (not destroyed)
Terms and licenses: Academic/Nonprofit Terms; Industry Terms: Not Available to Industry
Depositor comments: The plasmid differs from the MAVS reference sequence at 2 positions (Q198K and S409F). This plamid has an additional Q271A mutation, and amino acid 93 (glutamate, E) was mutated back to the reference (glutamine, Q). Gene point mutations were performed using the QuikChange Kit (Agilent Cat#200517) two times on the pEN_TT 3XFLAG-MAVS plasmid: one mutagenesis to yield pEN_TT 3XFLAG-MAVS-Q271A and a second mutagenesis to yield the double mutant. The clones displayed consistent off-target mutations at one of two points. Two clones with different off-target mutations were digested and the good pieces ligated together so to yield the final sequence.
How to cite: pEN_TT 3xFLAG-MAVS-Gln93,Ala271 was a gift from Kevin Janes (Addgene plasmid # 158632 ; http://n2t.net/addgene:158632 ; RRID:Addgene_158632)
