[The description below was written by a language model from this plasmid's Addgene catalogue record and pLannotate feature annotations shown in this document.]
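Description:
pEN_TT 3xFLAG-MAVS-Gln93,Ala271 is a 5,481 bp Gateway entry vector built on the pEN_TTmiR2c_3xFLAG backbone. It carries a tetracycline-inducible expression cassette for a mutant form of human MAVS (also called IPS-1, VISA or CARDIF). It is propagated in E. coli through a high-copy ColE1/pUC-type origin and selected with gentamicin. The gentamicin acetyltransferase gene (aacC1), driven by a class 1 integron Pc promoter, lies between two fragments of a kanamycin resistance gene, which suggests the original KanR marker was disrupted by its insertion. rrnB T1 and T2 terminators sit upstream of attL1, a placement that usually insulates the cassette from read-through transcription. The depositor and repository sequences have the same length and the same annotated features, differing only in where numbering starts.

Between the attL1 and attL2 sites lie the tight TRE promoter (seven tet operators fused to a minimal CMV promoter), an N-terminal 3xFLAG tag and the MAVS coding sequence, which was cloned between SpeI and MfeI sites. Because the promoter sits inside the att sites, an LR Clonase reaction transfers the whole inducible unit into a destination vector. Expression then depends on a Tet transactivator supplied elsewhere. No polyadenylation signal is annotated within the cassette, so this would presumably come from the destination vector.

The insert carries Q271A. Residue 93 is glutamine, which the depositor describes as a reversion from glutamate to the reference residue, and Q198K and S409F differences from the reference remain. MAVS is the adaptor that relays RIG-I/MDA5 sensing of viral dsRNA to NF-κB and IRF3/7 and on to interferon induction. The construct comes from a study modelling coxsackievirus B3 kinetics and host-cell feedback, but the record does not state the functional rationale for the mutated residues.
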