Features (pLannotate 1.2.2; 13 found; start..end, strand, type, name):
     67..166     +  protein_bind   attL1: mutant version of attL; recombination site for the Gateway® LR reaction LR Clonase™
    198..512     +  promoter       tight TRE promoter: Tet-responsive promoter PTight, consisting of seven tet operator sequences followed by the minimal CMV promoter
    521..586     +  CDS            3xFLAG: three tandem FLAG® epitope tags, followed by an enterokinase cleavage site
    593..2212    +  CDS            MAVS: MAVS_HUMAN - Also known as IPS1, KIAA1271, VISA. Experimental evidence at protein level: Swiss-Prot protein existence level 1. Required for innate immune defense against viruses (PubMed:16125763, PubMed:16127453, PubMed:16153868, PubMed:16177806, PubMed:19631370, PubMed:20451243, PubMed:23087404, PubMed:20127681, PubMed:21170385). Acts downstream of DHX33, DDX58/RIG-I and IFIH1/MDA5, which detect intracellular dsRNA produced during viral replication, to coordinate pathways leading to the activation of NF-kappa-B, IRF3 and IRF7, and to the subsequent induction of antiviral cytokines such as IFN
   2251..2350    -  protein_bind   attL2: mutant version of attL; recombination site for the Gateway® LR reaction LR Clonase™
   2473..3099    +  CDS            KanR (fragment): aminoglycoside phosphotransferase; aph(3')-Ia; confers resistance to kanamycin in bacteria or G418 (Geneticin®) in eukaryotes
   3133..3666    -  CDS            GmR: gentamycin acetyltransferase; aacC1; confers resistance to gentamycin
   3855..3883    -  promoter       Pc promoter: intI1 (promoter lies within the coding sequence); class 1 integron promoter
   3861..4208    -  CDS            YPR2_ECOLX (fragment): Protein predicted: Swiss-Prot protein existence level 4. From Escherichia coli.
   4213..4397    +  CDS            KanR (fragment): aminoglycoside phosphotransferase; aph(3')-Ia; confers resistance to kanamycin in bacteria or G418 (Geneticin®) in eukaryotes
   4540..5128    +  rep_origin     ori: high-copy-number ColE1/pMB1/pBR322/pUC origin of replication
   5296..5339    -  terminator     rrnB T1 terminator: Escherichia coli rrnB; transcription terminator T1 from the E. coli rrnB gene
   5471..17      +  terminator     rrnB T2 terminator (across the origin): transcription terminator T2 from the E. coli rrnB gene
>Addgene plasmid #158632 | pEN_TT 3xFLAG-MAVS-Gln93,Ala271 | depositor full sequence | sequence record 306163 | Full Sequence
CTGACGGATGGCCTTTTTGCGTTTCTACAAACTCTTCCTGTTAGTTAGTTACTTAAGCTCGGGCCCCAAA
TAATGATTTTATTTTGACTGATAGTGACCTGTTCGTTGCAACAAATTGATAAGCAATGCTTTTTTATAAT
GCCAACTTTGTACAAAAAAGCAGGCTTTAAAGGAACCAATTCAGTCGACTGGATCCCGAGTTTACTCCCT
ATCAGTGATAGAGAACGTATGTCGAGTTTACTCCCTATCAGTGATAGAGAACGATGTCGAGTTTACTCCC
TATCAGTGATAGAGAACGTATGTCGAGTTTACTCCCTATCAGTGATAGAGAACGTATGTCGAGTTTACTC
CCTATCAGTGATAGAGAACGTATGTCGAGTTTATCCCTATCAGTGATAGAGAACGTATGTCGAGTTTACT
CCCTATCAGTGATAGAGAACGTATGTCGAGGTAGGCGTGTACGGTGGGAGGCCTATATAAGCAGAGCTCG
TTTAGTGAACCGTCAGATCGCCACTAGATGGACTACAAAGACCATGACGGTGATTATAAAGATCATGACA
TCGATTACAAGGATGACGATGACAAGACTAGTATGCCGTTTGCTGAAGACAAGACCTATAAGTATATCTG
CCGCAATTTCAGCAATTTTTGCAATGTGGATGTTGTAGAGATTCTGCCTTACCTGCCCTGCCTCACAGCA
AGAGACCAGGATCGACTGCGGGCCACCTGCACACTCTCAGGGAACCGGGACACCCTCTGGCATCTCTTCA
ATACCCTTCAGCGGCGGCCCGGCTGGGTGGAGTACTTCATTGCGGCACTGAGGGGCTGTGAGCTAGTTGA
TCTCGCGGACGAAGTGGCCTCTGTCTACCAGAGCTACCAGCCTCGGACCTCGGACCGTCCCCCAGACCCA
CTGGAGCCACCGTCACTTCCTGCTGAGAGGCCAGGGCCCCCCACACCTGCTGCGGCCCACAGCATCCCCT
ACAACAGCTGCAGAGAGAAGGAGCCAAGTTACCCCATGCCTGTCCAGGAGACCCAGGCGCCAGAGTCCCC
AGGAGAGAATTCAGAGCAAGCCCTGCAGACGCTCAGCCCCAGAGCCATCCCAAGGAATCCAGATGGTGGC
CCCCTGGAGTCCTCCTCTGACCTGGCAGCCCTCAGCCCTCTGACCTCCAGCGGGCATCAGGAGAAGGACA
CAGAACTGGGCAGTACCCACACAGCAGGTGCGACCTCCAGCCTCACACCATCCCGTGGGCCTGTGTCTCC
ATCTGTCTCCTTCCAGCCCCTGGCCCGTTCCACCCCCAGGGCAAGCCGCTTGCCTGGACCCACAGGGTCA
GTTGTATCTACTGGCACCTCCTTCTCCTCCTCATCCCCTGGCTTGGCCTCTGCAGGGGCTGCAGAGGGTA
AAGCGGGTGCAGAGAGTGACCAGGCCGAGCCTATCATCTGCTCCAGTGGGGCAGAGGCACCTGCCAACTC
TCTGCCCTCCAAAGTGCCTACCACCTTGATGCCTGTGAACACAGTGGCCCTGAAAGTGCCTGCCAACCCA
GCATCTGTCAGCACAGTGCCCTCCAAGTTGCCAACTAGCTCAAAGCCCCCTGGTGCAGTGCCTTCTAATG
CGCTCACCAATCCAGCACCATCCAAATTGCCCATCAACTCAACCCGTGCTGGCATGGTGCCATCCAAAGT
GCCTACTAGCATGGTGCTCACCAAGGTGTCTGCCAGCACAGTCCCCACTGACGGGAGCAGCAGAAATGAG
GAGACCCCAGCAGCTCCAACACCCGCCGGCGCCACTGGAGGCAGCTCAGCCTGGCTAGACAGCAGCTTTG
AGAATAGGGGCCTTGGGTCGGAGCTGAGTAAGCCTGGCGTGCTGGCATCCCAGGTAGACAGCCCGTTCTC
GGGCTGCTTCGAGGATCTTGCCATCAGTGCCAGCACCTCCTTGGGCATGGGGCCCTGCCATGGCCCAGAG
GAGAATGAGTATAAGTCCGAGGGCACCTTTGGGATCCACGTGGCTGAGAACCCCAGCATCCAGCTCCTGG
AGGGCAACCCTGGGCCACCTGCGGACCCGGATGGCGGCCCCAGGCCACAAGCCGACCGGAAGTTCCAGGA
GAGGGAGGTGCCATGCCACAGGCCCTCACCTGGGGCTCTGTGGCTCCAGGTGGCTGTGACAGGGGTGCTG
GTAGTCACACTCCTGGTGGTGCTGTACCGGCGGCGTCTGCACTAGCAATTGGAAGACTAATGCGTTTTCG
AGATATCTAGACCCAGCTTTCTTGTACAAAGTTGGCATTATAAGAAAGCATTGCTTATCAATTTGTTGCA
ACGAACAGGTCACTATCAGTCAAAATAAAATCATTATTTGCCATCCAGCTGCAGCTCTGGCCCGTGTCTC
AAAATCTCTGATGTTACATTGCACAAGATAAAAATATATCATCATGAACAATAAAACTGTCTGCTTACAT
AAACAGTAATACAAGGGGTGTTATGAGCCATATTCAACGGGAAACGTCGAGGCCGCGATTAAATTCCAAC
ATGGATGCTGATTTATATGGGTATAAATGGGCTCGCGATAATGTCGGGCAATCAGGTGCGACAATCTATC
GCTTGTATGGGAAGCCCGATGCGCCAGAGTTGTTTCTGAAACATGGCAAAGGTAGCGTTGCCAATGATGT
TACAGATGAGATGGTCAGACTAAACTGGCTGACGGAATTTATGCCTCTTCCGACCATCAAGCATTTTATC
CGTACTCCTGATGATGCATGGTTACTCACCACTGCGATCCCCGGAAAAACAGCATTCCAGGTATTAGAAG
AATATCCTGATTCAGGTGAAAATATTGTTGATGCGCTGGCAGTGTCCCTGCGCCGGTTGCATTCGATTCC
TGTTTGTAATTGTCCTTTTAACAGCGATCGCGTATTTCGTCTCGCTCAGGCGCAATCACGAATGAATAAC
GGTTTGGTTGATGCGAGTGATTTTGATGACGAGCGTAATGGCTGGCCTGTTGAACAAGTCTGGAAAGAAA
TGCATAAACTTTTGCCATTCTCACCGGATTCAGTCGTCACTCATGGTGATTTCTCACTTGATAACCTTAT
TTTTGACGAGGGGAAATTAGGCCGGGAAGCCGATCTCGGCTTGAACGAATTGTTAGGTGGCGGTACTTGG
GTCGATATCAAAGTGCATCACTTCTTCCCGTATGCCCAACTTTGTATAGAGAGCCACTGCGGGATCGTCA
CCGTAATCTGCTTGCACGTAGATCACATAAGCACCAAGCGCGTTGGCCTCATGCTTGAGGAGATTGATGA
GCGCGGTGGCAATGCCCTGCCTCCGGTGCTCGCCGGAGACTGCGAGATCATAGATATAGATCTCACTACG
CGGCTGCTCAAACCTGGGCAGAACGTAAGCCGCGAGAGCGCCAACAACCGCTTCTTGGTCGAAGGCAGCA
AGCGCGATGAATGTCTTACTACGGAGCAAGTTCCCGAGGTAATCGGAGTCCGGCTGATGTTGGGAGTAGG
TGGCTACGTCTCCGAACTCACGACCGAAAAGATCAAGAGCAGCCCGCATGGATTTGACTTGGTCAGGGCC
GAGCCTACATGTGCGAATGATGCCCATACTTGAGCCACCTAACTTTGTTTTAGGGCGACTGCCCTGCTGC
GTAACATCGTTGCTGCTGCGTAACATCGTTGCTGCTCCATAACATCAAACATCGACCCACGGCGTAACGC
GCTTGCTGCTTGGATGCCCGAGGCATAGACTGTACAAAAAAACAGTCATAACAAGCCATGAAAACCGCCA
CTGCGCCGTTACCACCGCTGCGTTCGGTCAAGGTTCTGGACCAGTTGCGTGAGCGCATACGCTACTTGCA
TTACAGTTTACGAACCGAACAGGCTTATGTCAACTGGGTTCGTGCCTTCATCCGTTTCCACGGTGTGCGT
CACCCGGCAACCTTGGGCAGCAGCGAAGTCGAGGCATTTCTGTCCTGGCTGGCGAACGAGCGCAAGGTTT
CGGTCTCCACGCATCGTCAGGCATTGGCGGCCTTGCTGTTCTTCTACGGCAAGGTGCTGTGCACGGATCT
GCCCTGGCTTCAGGAGATCGGAAGACCTCGGCCGTCGCGGCGCTTGCCGGTGGTGCTGACCCCGGATGAA
GTGGTTCGCATCCTCGGTTTTCTGGAAGGCGAGCATCGTTTGTTCGCCCAGGACTCTAGCTATAGTTCTA
GTGGTTGGCTACTAATAGGTTGTATTGATGTTGGACGAGTCGGAATCGCAGACCGATACCAGGATCTTGC
CATCCTATGGAACTGCCTCGGTGAGTTTTCTCCTTCATTACAGAAACGGCTTTTTCAAAAATATGGTATT
GATAATCCTGATATGAATAAATTGCAGTTTCATTTGATGCTCGATGAGTTTTTCTAATCAGAATTGGTTA
ATTGGTTGTAACACTGGCAGAGCATTACGCTGACTTGACGGGACGGCGCAAGCTCATGACCAAAATCCCT
TAACGTGAGTTTTCGTTCCACTGAGCGTCAGACCCCGTAGAAAAGATCAAAGGATCTTCTTGAGATCCTT
TTTTTCTGCGCGTAATCTGCTGCTTGCAAACAAAAAAACCACCGCTACCAGCGGTGGTTTGTTTGCCGGA
TCAAGAGCTACCAACTCTTTTTCCGAAGGTAACTGGCTTCAGCAGAGCGCAGATACCAAATACTGTCCTT
CTAGTGTAGCCGTAGTTAGGCCACCACTTCAAGAACTCTGTAGCACCGCCTACATACCTCGCTCTGCTAA
TCCTGTTACCAGTGGCTGCTGCCAGTGGCGATAAGTCGTGTCTTACCGGGTTGGACTCAAGACGATAGTT
ACCGGATAAGGCGCAGCGGTCGGGCTGAACGGGGGGTTCGTGCACACAGCCCAGCTTGGAGCGAACGACC
TACACCGAACTGAGATACCTACAGCGTGAGCTATGAGAAAGCGCCACGCTTCCCGAAGGGAGAAAGGCGG
ACAGGTATCCGGTAAGCGGCAGGGTCGGAACAGGAGAGCGCACGAGGGAGCTTCCAGGGGGAAACGCCTG
GTATCTTTATAGTCCTGTCGGGTTTCGCCACCTCTGACTTGAGCGTCGATTTTTGTGATGCTCGTCAGGG
GGGCGGAGCCTATGGAAAAACGCCAGCAACGCGGCCTTTTTACGGTTCCTGGCCTTTTGCTGGCCTTTTG
CTCACATGTTCTTTCCTGCGTTATCCCCTGATTCTGTGGATAACCGTATTACCGCTAGCATGGATCTCGG
GGACGTCTAACTACTAAGCGAGAGTAGGGAACTGCCAGGCATCAAATAAAACGAAAGGCTCAGTCGGAAG
ACTGGGCCTTTCGTTTTATCTGTTGTTTGTCGGTGAACGCTCTCCTGAGTAGGACAAATCCGCCGGGAGC
GGATTTGAACGTTGTGAAGCAACGGCCCGGAGGGTGGCGGGCAGGACGCCCGCCATAAACTGCCAGGCAT
CAAACTAAGCAGAAGGCCATC
