Features (pLannotate 1.2.2; 13 found; start..end, strand, type, name):
     21..335     +  promoter       tight TRE promoter: Tet-responsive promoter PTight, consisting of seven tet operator sequences followed by the minimal CMV promoter
    344..409     +  CDS            3xFLAG: three tandem FLAG® epitope tags, followed by an enterokinase cleavage site
    416..2035    +  CDS            MAVS: MAVS_HUMAN - Also known as IPS1, KIAA1271, VISA. Experimental evidence at protein level: Swiss-Prot protein existence level 1. Required for innate immune defense against viruses (PubMed:16125763, PubMed:16127453, PubMed:16153868, PubMed:16177806, PubMed:19631370, PubMed:20451243, PubMed:23087404, PubMed:20127681, PubMed:21170385). Acts downstream of DHX33, DDX58/RIG-I and IFIH1/MDA5, which detect intracellular dsRNA produced during viral replication, to coordinate pathways leading to the activation of NF-kappa-B, IRF3 and IRF7, and to the subsequent induction of antiviral cytokines such as IFN
   2074..2173    -  protein_bind   attL2: mutant version of attL; recombination site for the Gateway® LR reaction LR Clonase™
   2296..2922    +  CDS            KanR (fragment): aminoglycoside phosphotransferase; aph(3')-Ia; confers resistance to kanamycin in bacteria or G418 (Geneticin®) in eukaryotes
   2956..3489    -  CDS            GmR: gentamycin acetyltransferase; aacC1; confers resistance to gentamycin
   3678..3706    -  promoter       Pc promoter: intI1 (promoter lies within the coding sequence); class 1 integron promoter
   3684..4031    -  CDS            YPR2_ECOLX (fragment): Protein predicted: Swiss-Prot protein existence level 4. From Escherichia coli.
   4036..4220    +  CDS            KanR (fragment): aminoglycoside phosphotransferase; aph(3')-Ia; confers resistance to kanamycin in bacteria or G418 (Geneticin®) in eukaryotes
   4363..4951    +  rep_origin     ori: high-copy-number ColE1/pMB1/pBR322/pUC origin of replication
   5119..5162    -  terminator     rrnB T1 terminator: Escherichia coli rrnB; transcription terminator T1 from the E. coli rrnB gene
   5294..5321    +  terminator     rrnB T2 terminator: transcription terminator T2 from the E. coli rrnB gene
   5371..5470    +  protein_bind   attL1: mutant version of attL; recombination site for the Gateway® LR reaction LR Clonase™
>Addgene plasmid #158632 | pEN_TT 3xFLAG-MAVS-Gln93,Ala271 | addgene full sequence | sequence record 311820 | Addgene NGS Result
AATTCAGTCGACTGGATCCCGAGTTTACTCCCTATCAGTGATAGAGAACGTATGTCGAGTTTACTCCCTA
TCAGTGATAGAGAACGATGTCGAGTTTACTCCCTATCAGTGATAGAGAACGTATGTCGAGTTTACTCCCT
ATCAGTGATAGAGAACGTATGTCGAGTTTACTCCCTATCAGTGATAGAGAACGTATGTCGAGTTTATCCC
TATCAGTGATAGAGAACGTATGTCGAGTTTACTCCCTATCAGTGATAGAGAACGTATGTCGAGGTAGGCG
TGTACGGTGGGAGGCCTATATAAGCAGAGCTCGTTTAGTGAACCGTCAGATCGCCACTAGATGGACTACA
AAGACCATGACGGTGATTATAAAGATCATGACATCGATTACAAGGATGACGATGACAAGACTAGTATGCC
GTTTGCTGAAGACAAGACCTATAAGTATATCTGCCGCAATTTCAGCAATTTTTGCAATGTGGATGTTGTA
GAGATTCTGCCTTACCTGCCCTGCCTCACAGCAAGAGACCAGGATCGACTGCGGGCCACCTGCACACTCT
CAGGGAACCGGGACACCCTCTGGCATCTCTTCAATACCCTTCAGCGGCGGCCCGGCTGGGTGGAGTACTT
CATTGCGGCACTGAGGGGCTGTGAGCTAGTTGATCTCGCGGACGAAGTGGCCTCTGTCTACCAGAGCTAC
CAGCCTCGGACCTCGGACCGTCCCCCAGACCCACTGGAGCCACCGTCACTTCCTGCTGAGAGGCCAGGGC
CCCCCACACCTGCTGCGGCCCACAGCATCCCCTACAACAGCTGCAGAGAGAAGGAGCCAAGTTACCCCAT
GCCTGTCCAGGAGACCCAGGCGCCAGAGTCCCCAGGAGAGAATTCAGAGCAAGCCCTGCAGACGCTCAGC
CCCAGAGCCATCCCAAGGAATCCAGATGGTGGCCCCCTGGAGTCCTCCTCTGACCTGGCAGCCCTCAGCC
CTCTGACCTCCAGCGGGCATCAGGAGAAGGACACAGAACTGGGCAGTACCCACACAGCAGGTGCGACCTC
CAGCCTCACACCATCCCGTGGGCCTGTGTCTCCATCTGTCTCCTTCCAGCCCCTGGCCCGTTCCACCCCC
AGGGCAAGCCGCTTGCCTGGACCCACAGGGTCAGTTGTATCTACTGGCACCTCCTTCTCCTCCTCATCCC
CTGGCTTGGCCTCTGCAGGGGCTGCAGAGGGTAAAGCGGGTGCAGAGAGTGACCAGGCCGAGCCTATCAT
CTGCTCCAGTGGGGCAGAGGCACCTGCCAACTCTCTGCCCTCCAAAGTGCCTACCACCTTGATGCCTGTG
AACACAGTGGCCCTGAAAGTGCCTGCCAACCCAGCATCTGTCAGCACAGTGCCCTCCAAGTTGCCAACTA
GCTCAAAGCCCCCTGGTGCAGTGCCTTCTAATGCGCTCACCAATCCAGCACCATCCAAATTGCCCATCAA
CTCAACCCGTGCTGGCATGGTGCCATCCAAAGTGCCTACTAGCATGGTGCTCACCAAGGTGTCTGCCAGC
ACAGTCCCCACTGACGGGAGCAGCAGAAATGAGGAGACCCCAGCAGCTCCAACACCCGCCGGCGCCACTG
GAGGCAGCTCAGCCTGGCTAGACAGCAGCTTTGAGAATAGGGGCCTTGGGTCGGAGCTGAGTAAGCCTGG
CGTGCTGGCATCCCAGGTAGACAGCCCGTTCTCGGGCTGCTTCGAGGATCTTGCCATCAGTGCCAGCACC
TCCTTGGGCATGGGGCCCTGCCATGGCCCAGAGGAGAATGAGTATAAGTCCGAGGGCACCTTTGGGATCC
ACGTGGCTGAGAACCCCAGCATCCAGCTCCTGGAGGGCAACCCTGGGCCACCTGCGGACCCGGATGGCGG
CCCCAGGCCACAAGCCGACCGGAAGTTCCAGGAGAGGGAGGTGCCATGCCACAGGCCCTCACCTGGGGCT
CTGTGGCTCCAGGTGGCTGTGACAGGGGTGCTGGTAGTCACACTCCTGGTGGTGCTGTACCGGCGGCGTC
TGCACTAGCAATTGGAAGACTAATGCGTTTTCGAGATATCTAGACCCAGCTTTCTTGTACAAAGTTGGCA
TTATAAGAAAGCATTGCTTATCAATTTGTTGCAACGAACAGGTCACTATCAGTCAAAATAAAATCATTAT
TTGCCATCCAGCTGCAGCTCTGGCCCGTGTCTCAAAATCTCTGATGTTACATTGCACAAGATAAAAATAT
ATCATCATGAACAATAAAACTGTCTGCTTACATAAACAGTAATACAAGGGGTGTTATGAGCCATATTCAA
CGGGAAACGTCGAGGCCGCGATTAAATTCCAACATGGATGCTGATTTATATGGGTATAAATGGGCTCGCG
ATAATGTCGGGCAATCAGGTGCGACAATCTATCGCTTGTATGGGAAGCCCGATGCGCCAGAGTTGTTTCT
GAAACATGGCAAAGGTAGCGTTGCCAATGATGTTACAGATGAGATGGTCAGACTAAACTGGCTGACGGAA
TTTATGCCTCTTCCGACCATCAAGCATTTTATCCGTACTCCTGATGATGCATGGTTACTCACCACTGCGA
TCCCCGGAAAAACAGCATTCCAGGTATTAGAAGAATATCCTGATTCAGGTGAAAATATTGTTGATGCGCT
GGCAGTGTCCCTGCGCCGGTTGCATTCGATTCCTGTTTGTAATTGTCCTTTTAACAGCGATCGCGTATTT
CGTCTCGCTCAGGCGCAATCACGAATGAATAACGGTTTGGTTGATGCGAGTGATTTTGATGACGAGCGTA
ATGGCTGGCCTGTTGAACAAGTCTGGAAAGAAATGCATAAACTTTTGCCATTCTCACCGGATTCAGTCGT
CACTCATGGTGATTTCTCACTTGATAACCTTATTTTTGACGAGGGGAAATTAGGCCGGGAAGCCGATCTC
GGCTTGAACGAATTGTTAGGTGGCGGTACTTGGGTCGATATCAAAGTGCATCACTTCTTCCCGTATGCCC
AACTTTGTATAGAGAGCCACTGCGGGATCGTCACCGTAATCTGCTTGCACGTAGATCACATAAGCACCAA
GCGCGTTGGCCTCATGCTTGAGGAGATTGATGAGCGCGGTGGCAATGCCCTGCCTCCGGTGCTCGCCGGA
GACTGCGAGATCATAGATATAGATCTCACTACGCGGCTGCTCAAACTTGGGCAGAACGTAAGCCGCGAGA
GCGCCAACAACCGCTTCTTGGTCGAAGGCAGCAAGCGCGATGAATGTCTTACTACGGAGCAAGTTCCCGA
GGTAATCGGAGTCCGGCTGATGTTGGGAGTAGGTGGCTACGTCTCCGAACTCACGACCGAAAAGATCAAG
AGCAGCCCGCATGGATTTGACTTGGTCAGGGCCGAGCCTACATGTGCGAATGATGCCCATACTTGAGCCA
CCTAACTTTGTTTTAGGGCGACTGCCCTGCTGCGTAACATCGTTGCTGCTGCGTAACATCGTTGCTGCTC
CATAACATCAAACATCGACCCACGGCGTAACGCGCTTGCTGCTTGGATGCCCGAGGCATAGACTGTACAA
AAAAACAGTCATAACAAGCCATGAAAACCGCCACTGCGCCGTTACCACCGCTGCGTTCGGTCAAGGTTCT
GGACCAGTTGCGTGAGCGCATACGCTACTTGCATTACAGTTTACGAACCGAACAGGCTTATGTCAACTGG
GTTCGTGCCTTCATCCGTTTCCACGGTGTGCGTCACCCGGCAACCTTGGGCAGCAGCGAAGTCGAGGCAT
TTCTGTCCTGGCTGGCGAACGAGCGCAAGGTTTCGGTCTCCACGCATCGTCAGGCATTGGCGGCCTTGCT
GTTCTTCTACGGCAAGGTGCTGTGCACGGATCTGCCCTGGCTTCAGGAGATCGGAAGACCTCGGCCGTCG
CGGCGCTTGCCGGTGGTGCTGACCCCGGATGAAGTGGTTCGCATCCTCGGTTTTCTGGAAGGCGAGCATC
GTTTGTTCGCCCAGGACTCTAGCTATAGTTCTAGTGGTTGGCTACTAATAGGTTGTATTGATGTTAGACG
AGTCGGAATCGCAGACCGATACCAGGATCTTGCCATCCTATGGAACTGCCTCGGTGAGTTTTCTCCTTCA
TTACAGAAACGGCTTTTTCAAAAATATGGTATTGATAATCCTGATATGAATAAATTGCAGTTTCATTTGA
TGCTCGATGAGTTTTTCTAATCAGAATTGGTTAATTGGTTGTAACACTGGCAGAGCATTACGCTGACTTG
ACGGGACGGCGCAAGCTCATGACCAAAATCCCTTAACGTGAGTTTTCGTTCCACTGAGCGTCAGACCCCG
TAGAAAAGATCAAAGGATCTTCTTGAGATCCTTTTTTTCTGCGCGTAATCTGCTGCTTGCAAACAAAAAA
ACCACCGCTACCAGCGGTGGTTTGTTTGCCGGATCAAGAGCTACCAACTCTTTTTCCGAAGGTAACTGGC
TTCAGCAGAGCGCAGATACCAAATACTGTTCTTCTAGTGTAGCCGTAGTTAGGCCACCACTTCAAGAACT
CTGTAGCACCGCCTACATACCTCGCTCTGCTAATCCTGTTACCAGTGGCTGCTGCCAGTGGCGATAAGTC
GTGTCTTACCGGGTTGGACTCAAGACGATAGTTACCGGATAAGGCGCAGCGGTCGGGCTGAACGGGGGGT
TCGTGCACACAGCCCAGCTTGGAGCGAACGACCTACACCGAACTGAGATACCTACAGCGTGAGCTATGAG
AAAGCGCCACGCTTCCCGAAGGGAGAAAGGCGGACAGGTATCCGGTAAGCGGCAGGGTCGGAACAGGAGA
GCGCACGAGGGAGCTTCCAGGGGGAAACGCCTGGTATCTTTATAGTCCTGTCGGGTTTCGCCACCTCTGA
CTTGAGCGTCGATTTTTGTGATGCTCGTCAGGGGGGCGGAGCCTATGGAAAAACGCCAGCAACGCGGCCT
TTTTACGGTTCCTGGCCTTTTGCTGGCCTTTTGCTCACATGTTCTTTCCTGCGTTATCCCCTGATTCTGT
GGATAACCGTATTACCGCTAGCATGGATCTCGGGGACGTCTAACTACTAAGCGAGAGTAGGGAACTGCCA
GGCATCAAATAAAACGAAAGGCTCAGTCGGAAGACTGGGCCTTTCGTTTTATCTGTTGTTTGTCGGTGAA
CGCTCTCCTGAGTAGGACAAATCCGCCGGGAGCGGATTTGAACGTTGTGAAGCAACGGCCCGGAGGGTGG
CGGGCAGGACGCCCGCCATAAACTGCCAGGCATCAAACTAAGCAGAAGGCCATCCTGACGGATGGCCTTT
TTGCGTTTCTACAAACTCTTCCTGTTAGTTAGTTACTTAAGCTCGGGCCCCAAATAATGATTTTATTTTG
ACTGATAGTGACCTGTTCGTTGCAACAAATTGATAAGCAATGCTTTTTTATAATGCCAACTTTGTACAAA
AAAGCAGGCTTTAAAGGAACC
